Addgene plasmid #234770: lentiCRISPR v2-sgPnpt1-2#
Purpose: knockout Pnpt1
Depositing lab: Judy Lieberman. Depositing organization: Boston Children's Hospital. Publication: Gasdermin D permeabilization of mitochondrial inner and outer membranes accelerates and enhances pyroptosis. Miao R, Jiang C, Chang WY, Zhang H, An J, Ho F, Chen P, Zhang H, Junqueira C, Amgalan D, Liang FG, Zhang J, Evavold CL, Hafner-Bratkovic I, Zhang Z, Fontana P, Xia S, Waldeck-Weiermair M, Pan Y, Michel T, Bar-Peled L, Wu H, Kagan JC, Kitsis RN, Zhang P, Liu X, Lieberman J. Immunity. 2023 Nov 14;56(11):2523-2541.e8. doi: 10.1016/j.immuni.2023.10.004. Epub 2023 Nov 3. PubMed 37924812.
Backbone
  Vector backbone: lentiCRISPRv2
  Backbone manufacturer: Feng Zhang, Addgene plasmid #52961
  Vector type: Lentiviral
  Selectable markers: Blasticidin
Growth in bacteria
  Bacterial resistance: Ampicillin, 100 μg/mL
  Growth temperature: 37°C
  Growth strain: NEB Stable
  Copy number: Unknown
Gene/Insert
  Gene/Insert name: Pnpt1
  gRNA/shRNA sequence: GCC TTC CCA ATT CAT GCC GT
  Entrez Gene: Pnpt1 (a.k.a. 1200003F12Rik, Old35, PNPase, Pnptl1)
Terms and licenses: Academic/Nonprofit Terms; Industry Terms: Not Available to Industry
How to cite: lentiCRISPR v2-sgPnpt1-2# was a gift from Judy Lieberman (Addgene plasmid # 234770 ; http://n2t.net/addgene:234770 ; RRID:Addgene_234770)
