[The description below was written by a language model from this plasmid's Addgene catalogue record and pLannotate feature annotations shown in this document.]
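Description:
lentiCRISPR v2-sgPnpt1-2# is a third-generation-style, self-inactivating HIV-1 lentiviral plasmid built on the lentiCRISPRv2 backbone, designed to deliver both Streptococcus pyogenes Cas9 and a single guide RNA against Pnpt1 (polynucleotide phosphorylase, PNPase) from one vector. The gene symbol and aliases suggest the mouse gene, although the record does not state a species. The stated purpose is knockout of Pnpt1, and the name suggests this is the second of several guides against that gene. In bacteria the plasmid replicates from a high-copy ColE1/pUC-type origin and is selected with ampicillin through the AmpR β-lactamase gene. An f1 origin is also present. The backbone outside the viral genome also carries an SV40/EM7-driven BleoR (Zeocin resistance) cassette.

The viral genome is transcribed from a CMV enhancer/promoter fused to a truncated 5' LTR. It includes the Ψ packaging signal with a partial gag sequence, the RRE for Rev-dependent export, the cPPT/CTS, a WPRE to boost transcript expression, and a ΔU3 3' LTR that inactivates LTR promoter activity after integration. A bGH polyadenylation signal follows the 3' LTR. Within this genome, a human U6 Pol III promoter drives the 20-nt Pnpt1 spacer joined to the SpCas9 gRNA scaffold, and an EF-1α core promoter drives Cas9. The blasticidin S deaminase (BSD) coding sequence lies immediately downstream of Cas9 across the plasmid's circular junction, consistent with co-expression from the same transcript, although no linker or 2A element is annotated. This gives blasticidin selection of transduced mammalian cells, as the catalogue entry states. Once the plasmid is packaged into lentiviral particles with helper plasmids, transduction and blasticidin selection produce cells that stably express Cas9 and the guide, disrupting Pnpt1.
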