Features (pLannotate 1.2.2; 34 found; start..end, strand, type, name):
     65..463     +  CDS            BSD: blasticidin S deaminase; Aspergillus terreus BSD; confers resistance to blasticidin
    464..485     +  misc_feature   MCS (fragment): pBluescript multiple cloning site
    488..1076    +  misc_feature   WPRE: woodchuck hepatitis virus posttranscriptional regulatory element
   1127..1146    +  misc_feature   cPPT/CTS (fragment): central polypurine tract and central termination sequence of HIV-1
   1148..1381    +  LTR            3' LTR (ΔU3): self-inactivating 3' long terminal repeat (LTR) from HIV-1
   1413..1637    +  polyA_signal   bGH poly(A) signal: bovine growth hormone polyadenylation signal
   1641..1662    +  promoter       SV40 promoter (fragment): SV40 enhancer and early promoter
   1683..2111    +  rep_origin     f1 ori (sequence partly withheld): f1 bacteriophage origin of replication; arrow indicates direction of (+) strand synthesis
   2125..2454    +  promoter       SV40 promoter: SV40 enhancer and early promoter
   2502..2549    +  promoter       EM7 promoter: synthetic bacterial promoter&nbsp
   2568..2942    +  CDS            BleoR: antibiotic-binding protein; Sh ble from Streptoalloteichus hindustanus; confers resistance to bleomycin, phleomycin, and Zeocin™
   2952..3077    +  CDS            ble (fragment): BLE_KLEPN - Experimental evidence at protein level: Swiss-Prot protein existence level 1. Binding protein with a strong affinity to the bleomycin family of antibiotics. Binds to CL990; an antimitotic-antibiotic compound. From Klebsiella pneumoniae.
   3072..3193    +  polyA_signal   SV40 poly(A) signal: SV40 polyadenylation signal
   3264..3286    -  protein_bind   lac operator (fragment): The lac repressor binds to the lac operator to inhibit transcription in E. coli. This inhibition can be relieved by adding lactose or isopropyl-β-D-thiogalactopyranoside (IPTG). lac repressor encoded by lacI
   3290..3320    -  promoter       lac promoter: promoter for the E. coli lac operon
   3335..3356    -  protein_bind   CAP binding site: CAP binding activates transcription in the presence of cAMP. E. coli catabolite activator protein
   3369..3461    -  CDS            lacI (fragment): lac repressor; lacI; The lac repressor binds to the lac operator to inhibit transcription in E. coli. This inhibition can be relieved by adding lactose or isopropyl-β-D-thiogalactopyranoside (IPTG).
   3644..4232    -  rep_origin     ori: high-copy-number ColE1/pMB1/pBR322/pUC origin of replication
   4403..5263    -  CDS            AmpR: β-lactamase; bla; confers resistance to ampicillin, carbenicillin, and related antibiotics
   5264..5368    -  promoter       AmpR promoter: bla
   5427..5479    -  misc_feature   bom (fragment): basis of mobility region from pBR322
   5634..6013    +  enhancer       CMV enhancer: human cytomegalovirus immediate early enhancer
   6014..6213    +  promoter       CMV promoter: human cytomegalovirus (CMV) immediate early promoter
   6231..6411    +  LTR            5' LTR (truncated): truncated 5' long terminal repeat (LTR) from HIV-1
   6458..6583    +  misc_feature   HIV-1 Ψ: packaging signal of human immunodeficiency virus type 1
   6567..6930    +  CDS            HIV-1 gag (fragment): gag protein from human immunodeficiency virus 1; gag
   7076..7309    +  misc_feature   RRE: The Rev response element (RRE) of HIV-1 allows for Rev-dependent mRNA export from the nucleus to the cytoplasm.
   7686..7786    +  CDS            Rev (fragment): human immunodeficiency virus 1 (HIV-1) Rev protein; rev; enhances nuclear export of unspliced and incompletely spliced viral mRNAs
   7836..7953    +  misc_feature   cPPT/CTS: central polypurine tract and central termination sequence of HIV-1
   8004..8244    +  promoter       U6 promoter: RNA polymerase III promoter for human U6 snRNA
   8273..8348    +  misc_RNA       gRNA scaffold: guide RNA scaffold for the Streptococcus pyogenes CRISPR/Cas9 system
   8366..8384    +  CDS            small t antigen (fragment): SV40 (simian virus 40) small t antigen
   8410..8621    +  promoter       EF-1α core promoter: core promoter for human elongation factor EF-1α
   8646..12749   +  CDS            Cas9: Cas9 (Csn1) endonuclease from the Streptococcus pyogenes Type II CRISPR/Cas system generates RNA-guided double strand breaks in DNA
>Addgene plasmid #234770 | lentiCRISPR v2-sgPnpt1-2# | addgene full sequence | sequence record 466839 | Addgene NGS Result
ATCCGGCGCAACAAACTTCTCTCTGCTGAAACAAGCCGGAGATGTCGAAGAGAATCCTGGACCGATGGCC
AAGCCTTTGTCTCAAGAAGAATCCACCCTCATTGAAAGAGCAACGGCTACAATCAACAGCATCCCCATCT
CTGAAGACTACAGCGTCGCCAGCGCAGCTCTCTCTAGCGACGGCCGCATCTTCACTGGTGTCAATGTATA
TCATTTTACTGGGGGACCTTGTGCAGAACTCGTGGTGCTGGGCACTGCTGCTGCTGCGGCAGCTGGCAAC
CTGACTTGTATCGTCGCGATCGGAAATGAGAACAGGGGCATCTTGAGCCCCTGCGGACGGTGCCGACAGG
TGCTTCTCGATCTGCATCCTGGGATCAAAGCCATAGTGAAGGACAGTGATGGACAGCCGACGGCAGTTGG
GATTCGTGAATTGCTGCCCTCTGGTTATGTGTGGGAGGGCTAAGAATTCGATATCAAGCTTATCGGTAAT
CAACCTCTGGATTACAAAATTTGTGAAAGATTGACTGGTATTCTTAACTATGTTGCTCCTTTTACGCTAT
GTGGATACGCTGCTTTAATGCCTTTGTATCATGCTATTGCTTCCCGTATGGCTTTCATTTTCTCCTCCTT
GTATAAATCCTGGTTGCTGTCTCTTTATGAGGAGTTGTGGCCCGTTGTCAGGCAACGTGGCGTGGTGTGC
ACTGTGTTTGCTGACGCAACCCCCACTGGTTGGGGCATTGCCACCACCTGTCAGCTCCTTTCCGGGACTT
TCGCTTTCCCCCTCCCTATTGCCACGGCGGAACTCATCGCCGCCTGCCTTGCCCGCTGCTGGACAGGGGC
TCGGCTGTTGGGCACTGACAATTCCGTGGTGTTGTCGGGGAAATCATCGTCCTTTCCTTGGCTGCTCGCC
TGTGTTGCCACCTGGATTCTGCGCGGGACGTCCTTCTGCTACGTCCCTTCGGCCCTCAATCCAGCGGACC
TTCCTTCCCGCGGCCTGCTGCCGGCTCTGCGGCCTCTTCCGCGTCTTCGCCTTCGCCCTCAGACGAGTCG
GATCTCCCTTTGGGCCGCCTCCCCGCGTCGACTTTAAGACCAATGACTTACAAGGCAGCTGTAGATCTTA
GCCACTTTTTAAAAGAAAAGGGGGGACTGGAAGGGCTAATTCACTCCCAACGAAGACAAGATCTGCTTTT
TGCTTGTACTGGGTCTCTCTGGTTAGACCAGATCTGAGCCTGGGAGCTCTCTGGCTAACTAGGGAACCCA
CTGCTTAAGCCTCAATAAAGCTTGCCTTGAGTGCTTCAAGTAGTGTGTGCCCGTCTGTTGTGTGACTCTG
GTAACTAGAGATCCCTCAGACCCTTTTAGTCAGTGTGGAAAATCTCTAGCAGGGCCCGTTTAAACCCGCT
GATCAGCCTCGACTGTGCCTTCTAGTTGCCAGCCATCTGTTGTTTGCCCCTCCCCCGTGCCTTCCTTGAC
CCTGGAAGGTGCCACTCCCACTGTCCTTTCCTAATAAAATGAGGAAATTGCATCGCATTGTCTGAGTAGG
TGTCATTCTATTCTGGGGGGTGGGGTGGGGCAGGACAGCAAGGGGGAGGATTGGGAAGACAATAGCAGGC
ATGCTGGGGATGCGGTGGGCTCTATGGCTTCTGAGGCGGAAAGAACCAGCTGGGGCTCTAGGGGGTATCC
CC
[124 nt withheld, positions 1683-1806]
C
[91 nt withheld, positions 1808-1898]
A
[49 nt withheld, positions 1900-1948]
CCTTTGACGTTGGAGTCCACGTTCTTT
[37 nt withheld, positions 1976-2012]
ACCCTATCTCGGTCTATTCTTTTGATTTATAAGGGATTTTGCCGATTTCGGCCTATTGGTTAAAAAATGA
GCTGATTTAACAAAAATTTAACGCGAATTAATTCTGTGGAATGTGTGTCAGTTAGGGTGTGGAAAGTCCC
CAGGCTCCCCAGCAGGCAGAAGTATGCAAAGCATGCATCTCAATTAGTCAGCAACCAGGTGTGGAAAGTC
CCCAGGCTCCCCAGCAGGCAGAAGTATGCAAAGCATGCATCTCAATTAGTCAGCAACCATAGTCCCGCCC
CTAACTCCGCCCATCCCGCCCCTAACTCCGCCCAGTTCCGCCCATTCTCCGCCCCATGGCTGACTAATTT
TTTTTATTTATGCAGAGGCCGAGGCCGCCTCTGCCTCTGAGCTATTCCAGAAGTAGTGAGGAGGCTTTTT
TGGAGGCCTAGGCTTTTGCAAAAAGCTCCCGGGAGCTTGTATATCCATTTTCGGATCTGATCAGCACGTG
TTGACAATTAATCATCGGCATAGTATATCGGCATAGTATAATACGACAAGGTGAGGAACTAAACCATGGC
CAAGTTGACCAGTGCCGTTCCGGTGCTCACCGCGCGCGACGTCGCCGGAGCGGTCGAGTTCTGGACCGAC
CGGCTCGGGTTCTCCCGGGACTTCGTGGAGGACGACTTCGCCGGTGTGGTCCGGGACGACGTGACCCTGT
TCATCAGCGCGGTCCAGGACCAGGTGGTGCCGGACAACACCCTGGCCTGGGTGTGGGTGCGCGGCCTGGA
CGAGCTGTACGCCGAGTGGTCGGAGGTCGTGTCCACGAACTTCCGGGACGCCTCCGGGCCGGCCATGACC
GAGATCGGCGAGCAGCCGTGGGGGCGGGAGTTCGCCCTGCGCGACCCGGCCGGCAACTGCGTGCACTTCG
TGGCCGAGGAGCAGGACTGACACGTGCTACGAGATTTCGATTCCACCGCCGCCTTCTATGAAAGGTTGGG
CTTCGGAATCGTTTTCCGGGACGCCGGCTGGATGATCCTCCAGCGCGGGGATCTCATGCTGGAGTTCTTC
GCCCACCCCAACTTGTTTATTGCAGCTTATAATGGTTACAAATAAAGCAATAGCATCACAAATTTCACAA
ATAAAGCATTTTTTTCACTGCATTCTAGTTGTGGTTTGTCCAAACTCATCAATGTATCTTATCATGTCTG
TATACCGTCGACCTCTAGCTAGAGCTTGGCGTAATCATGGTCATAGCTGTTTCCTGTGTGAAATTGTTAT
CCGCTCACAATTCCACACAACATACGAGCCGGAAGCATAAAGTGTAAAGCCTGGGGTGCCTAATGAGTGA
GCTAACTCACATTAATTGCGTTGCGCTCACTGCCCGCTTTCCAGTCGGGAAACCTGTCGTGCCAGCTGCA
TTAATGAATCGGCCAACGCGCGGGGAGAGGCGGTTTGCGTATTGGGCGCTCTTCCGCTTCCTCGCTCACT
GACTCGCTGCGCTCGGTCGTTCGGCTGCGGCGAGCGGTATCAGCTCACTCAAAGGCGGTAATACGGTTAT
CCACAGAATCAGGGGATAACGCAGGAAAGAACATGTGAGCAAAAGGCCAGCAAAAGGCCAGGAACCGTAA
AAAGGCCGCGTTGCTGGCGTTTTTCCATAGGCTCCGCCCCCCTGACGAGCATCACAAAAATCGACGCTCA
AGTCAGAGGTGGCGAAACCCGACAGGACTATAAAGATACCAGGCGTTTCCCCCTGGAAGCTCCCTCGTGC
GCTCTCCTGTTCCGACCCTGCCGCTTACCGGATACCTGTCCGCCTTTCTCCCTTCGGGAAGCGTGGCGCT
TTCTCATAGCTCACGCTGTAGGTATCTCAGTTCGGTGTAGGTCGTTCGCTCCAAGCTGGGCTGTGTGCAC
GAACCCCCCGTTCAGCCCGACCGCTGCGCCTTATCCGGTAACTATCGTCTTGAGTCCAACCCGGTAAGAC
ACGACTTATCGCCACTGGCAGCAGCCACTGGTAACAGGATTAGCAGAGCGAGGTATGTAGGCGGTGCTAC
AGAGTTCTTGAAGTGGTGGCCTAACTACGGCTACACTAGAAGAACAGTATTTGGTATCTGCGCTCTGCTG
AAGCCAGTTACCTTCGGAAAAAGAGTTGGTAGCTCTTGATCCGGCAAACAAACCACCGCTGGTAGCGGTG
GTTTTTTTGTTTGCAAGCAGCAGATTACGCGCAGAAAAAAAGGATCTCAAGAAGATCCTTTGATCTTTTC
TACGGGGTCTGACGCTCAGTGGAACGAAAACTCACGTTAAGGGATTTTGGTCATGAGATTATCAAAAAGG
ATCTTCACCTAGATCCTTTTAAATTAAAAATGAAGTTTTAAATCAATCTAAAGTATATATGAGTAAACTT
GGTCTGACAGTTACCAATGCTTAATCAGTGAGGCACCTATCTCAGCGATCTGTCTATTTCGTTCATCCAT
AGTTGCCTGACTCCCCGTCGTGTAGATAACTACGATACGGGAGGGCTTACCATCTGGCCCCAGTGCTGCA
ATGATACCGCGAGACCCACGCTCACCGGCTCCAGATTTATCAGCAATAAACCAGCCAGCCGGAAGGGCCG
AGCGCAGAAGTGGTCCTGCAACTTTATCCGCCTCCATCCAGTCTATTAATTGTTGCCGGGAAGCTAGAGT
AAGTAGTTCGCCAGTTAATAGTTTGCGCAACGTTGTTGCCATTGCTACAGGCATCGTGGTGTCACGCTCG
TCGTTTGGTATGGCTTCATTCAGCTCCGGTTCCCAACGATCAAGGCGAGTTACATGATCCCCCATGTTGT
GCAAAAAAGCGGTTAGCTCCTTCGGTCCTCCGATCGTTGTCAGAAGTAAGTTGGCCGCAGTGTTATCACT
CATGGTTATGGCAGCACTGCATAATTCTCTTACTGTCATGCCATCCGTAAGATGCTTTTCTGTGACTGGT
GAGTACTCAACCAAGTCATTCTGAGAATAGTGTATGCGGCGACCGAGTTGCTCTTGCCCGGCGTCAATAC
GGGATAATACCGCGCCACATAGCAGAACTTTAAAAGTGCTCATCATTGGAAAACGTTCTTCGGGGCGAAA
ACTCTCAAGGATCTTACCGCTGTTGAGATCCAGTTCGATGTAACCCACTCGTGCACCCAACTGATCTTCA
GCATCTTTTACTTTCACCAGCGTTTCTGGGTGAGCAAAAACAGGAAGGCAAAATGCCGCAAAAAAGGGAA
TAAGGGCGACACGGAAATGTTGAATACTCATACTCTTCCTTTTTCAATATTATTGAAGCATTTATCAGGG
TTATTGTCTCATGAGCGGATACATATTTGAATGTATTTAGAAAAATAAACAAATAGGGGTTCCGCGCACA
TTTCCCCGAAAAGTGCCACCTGACGTCGACGGATCGGGAGATCTCCCGATCCCCTATGGTGCACTCTCAG
TACAATCTGCTCTGATGCCGCATAGTTAAGCCAGTATCTGCTCCCTGCTTGTGTGTTGGAGGTCGCTGAG
TAGTGCGCGAGCAAAATTTAAGCTACAACAAGGCAAGGCTTGACCGACAATTGCATGAAGAATCTGCTTA
GGGTTAGGCGTTTTGCGCTGCTTCGCGATGTACGGGCCAGATATACGCGTTGACATTGATTATTGACTAG
TTATTAATAGTAATCAATTACGGGGTCATTAGTTCATAGCCCATATATGGAGTTCCGCGTTACATAACTT
ACGGTAAATGGCCCGCCTGGCTGACCGCCCAACGACCCCCGCCCATTGACGTCAATAATGACGTATGTTC
CCATAGTAACGCCAATAGGGACTTTCCATTGACGTCAATGGGTGGAGTATTTACGGTAAACTGCCCACTT
GGCAGTACATCAAGTGTATCATATGCCAAGTACGCCCCCTATTGACGTCAATGACGGTAAATGGCCCGCC
TGGCATTATGCCCAGTACATGACCTTATGGGACTTTCCTACTTGGCAGTACATCTACGTATTAGTCATCG
CTATTACCATGGTGATGCGGTTTTGGCAGTACATCAATGGGCGTGGATAGCGGTTTGACTCACGGGGATT
TCCAAGTCTCCACCCCATTGACGTCAATGGGAGTTTGTTTTGGCACCAAAATCAACGGGACTTTCCAAAA
TGTCGTAACAACTCCGCCCCATTGACGCAAATGGGCGGTAGGCGTGTACGGTGGGAGGTCTATATAAGCA
GCGCGTTTTGCCTGTACTGGGTCTCTCTGGTTAGACCAGATCTGAGCCTGGGAGCTCTCTGGCTAACTAG
GGAACCCACTGCTTAAGCCTCAATAAAGCTTGCCTTGAGTGCTTCAAGTAGTGTGTGCCCGTCTGTTGTG
TGACTCTGGTAACTAGAGATCCCTCAGACCCTTTTAGTCAGTGTGGAAAATCTCTAGCAGTGGCGCCCGA
ACAGGGACTTGAAAGCGAAAGGGAAACCAGAGGAGCTCTCTCGACGCAGGACTCGGCTTGCTGAAGCGCG
CACGGCAAGAGGCGAGGGGCGGCGACTGGTGAGTACGCCAAAAATTTTGACTAGCGGAGGCTAGAAGGAG
AGAGATGGGTGCGAGAGCGTCAGTATTAAGCGGGGGAGAATTAGATCGCGATGGGAAAAAATTCGGTTAA
GGCCAGGGGGAAAGAAAAAATATAAATTAAAACATATAGTATGGGCAAGCAGGGAGCTAGAACGATTCGC
AGTTAATCCTGGCCTGTTAGAAACATCAGAAGGCTGTAGACAAATACTGGGACAGCTACAACCATCCCTT
CAGACAGGATCAGAAGAACTTAGATCATTATATAATACAGTAGCAACCCTCTATTGTGTGCATCAAAGGA
TAGAGATAAAAGACACCAAGGAAGCTTTAGACAAGATAGAGGAAGAGCAAAACAAAAGTAAGACCACCGC
ACAGCAAGCGGCCGCTGATCTTCAGACCTGGAGGAGGAGATATGAGGGACAATTGGAGAAGTGAATTATA
TAAATATAAAGTAGTAAAAATTGAACCATTAGGAGTAGCACCCACCAAGGCAAAGAGAAGAGTGGTGCAG
AGAGAAAAAAGAGCAGTGGGAATAGGAGCTTTGTTCCTTGGGTTCTTGGGAGCAGCAGGAAGCACTATGG
GCGCAGCGTCAATGACGCTGACGGTACAGGCCAGACAATTATTGTCTGGTATAGTGCAGCAGCAGAACAA
TTTGCTGAGGGCTATTGAGGCGCAACAGCATCTGTTGCAACTCACAGTCTGGGGCATCAAGCAGCTCCAG
GCAAGAATCCTGGCTGTGGAAAGATACCTAAAGGATCAACAGCTCCTGGGGATTTGGGGTTGCTCTGGAA
AACTCATTTGCACCACTGCTGTGCCTTGGAATGCTAGTTGGAGTAATAAATCTCTGGAACAGATTTGGAA
TCACACGACCTGGATGGAGTGGGACAGAGAAATTAACAATTACACAAGCTTAATACACTCCTTAATTGAA
GAATCGCAAAACCAGCAAGAAAAGAATGAACAAGAATTATTGGAATTAGATAAATGGGCAAGTTTGTGGA
ATTGGTTTAACATAACAAATTGGCTGTGGTATATAAAATTATTCATAATGATAGTAGGAGGCTTGGTAGG
TTTAAGAATAGTTTTTGCTGTACTTTCTATAGTGAATAGAGTTAGGCAGGGATATTCACCATTATCGTTT
CAGACCCACCTCCCAACCCCGAGGGGACCCGACAGGCCCGAAGGAATAGAAGAAGAAGGTGGAGAGAGAG
ACAGAGACAGATCCATTCGATTAGTGAACGGATCGGCACTGCGTGCGCCAATTCTGCAGACAAATGGCAG
TATTCATCCACAATTTTAAAAGAAAAGGGGGGATTGGGGGGTACAGTGCAGGGGAAAGAATAGTAGACAT
AATAGCAACAGACATACAAACTAAAGAATTACAAAAACAAATTACAAAAATTCAAAATTTTCGGGTTTAT
TACAGGGACAGCAGAGATCCAGTTTGGTTAATTAAGGTACCGAGGGCCTATTTCCCATGATTCCTTCATA
TTTGCATATACGATACAAGGCTGTTAGAGAGATAATTAGAATTAATTTGACTGTAAACACAAAGATATTA
GTACAAAATACGTGACGTAGAAAGTAATAATTTCTTGGGTAGTTTGCAGTTTTAAAATTATGTTTTAAAA
TGGACTATCATATGCTTACCGTAACTTGAAAGTATTTCGATTTCTTGGCTTTATATATCTTGTGGAAAGG
ACGAAACACCGCCTTCCCAATTCATGCCGTGTTTTAGAGCTAGAAATAGCAAGTTAAAATAAGGCTAGTC
CGTTATCAACTTGAAAAAGTGGCACCGAGTCGGTGCTTTTTTGAATTCGCTAGCTAGGTCTTGAAAGGAG
TGGGAATTGGCTCCGGTGCCCGTCAGTGGGCAGAGCGCACATCGCCCACAGTCCCCGAGAAGTTGGGGGG
AGGGGTCGGCAATTGATCCGGTGCCTAGAGAAGGTGGCGCGGGGTAAACTGGGAAAGTGATGTCGTGTAC
TGGCTCCGCCTTTTTCCCGAGGGTGGGGGAGAACCGTATATAAGTGCAGTAGTCGCCGTGAACGTTCTTT
TTCGCAACGGGTTTGCCGCCAGAACACAGGACCGGTTCTAGAGCGCTGCCACCATGGACAAGAAGTACAG
CATCGGCCTGGACATCGGCACCAACTCTGTGGGCTGGGCCGTGATCACCGACGAGTACAAGGTGCCCAGC
AAGAAATTCAAGGTGCTGGGCAACACCGACCGGCACAGCATCAAGAAGAACCTGATCGGAGCCCTGCTGT
TCGACAGCGGCGAAACAGCCGAGGCCACCCGGCTGAAGAGAACCGCCAGAAGAAGATACACCAGACGGAA
GAACCGGATCTGCTATCTGCAAGAGATCTTCAGCAACGAGATGGCCAAGGTGGACGACAGCTTCTTCCAC
AGACTGGAAGAGTCCTTCCTGGTGGAAGAGGATAAGAAGCACGAGCGGCACCCCATCTTCGGCAACATCG
TGGACGAGGTGGCCTACCACGAGAAGTACCCCACCATCTACCACCTGAGAAAGAAACTGGTGGACAGCAC
CGACAAGGCCGACCTGCGGCTGATCTATCTGGCCCTGGCCCACATGATCAAGTTCCGGGGCCACTTCCTG
ATCGAGGGCGACCTGAACCCCGACAACAGCGACGTGGACAAGCTGTTCATCCAGCTGGTGCAGACCTACA
ACCAGCTGTTCGAGGAAAACCCCATCAACGCCAGCGGCGTGGACGCCAAGGCCATCCTGTCTGCCAGACT
GAGCAAGAGCAGACGGCTGGAAAATCTGATCGCCCAGCTGCCCGGCGAGAAGAAGAATGGCCTGTTCGGA
AACCTGATTGCCCTGAGCCTGGGCCTGACCCCCAACTTCAAGAGCAACTTCGACCTGGCCGAGGATGCCA
AACTGCAGCTGAGCAAGGACACCTACGACGACGACCTGGACAACCTGCTGGCCCAGATCGGCGACCAGTA
CGCCGACCTGTTTCTGGCCGCCAAGAACCTGTCCGACGCCATCCTGCTGAGCGACATCCTGAGAGTGAAC
ACCGAGATCACCAAGGCCCCCCTGAGCGCCTCTATGATCAAGAGATACGACGAGCACCACCAGGACCTGA
CCCTGCTGAAAGCTCTCGTGCGGCAGCAGCTGCCTGAGAAGTACAAAGAGATTTTCTTCGACCAGAGCAA
GAACGGCTACGCCGGCTACATTGACGGCGGAGCCAGCCAGGAAGAGTTCTACAAGTTCATCAAGCCCATC
CTGGAAAAGATGGACGGCACCGAGGAACTGCTCGTGAAGCTGAACAGAGAGGACCTGCTGCGGAAGCAGC
GGACCTTCGACAACGGCAGCATCCCCCACCAGATCCACCTGGGAGAGCTGCACGCCATTCTGCGGCGGCA
GGAAGATTTTTACCCATTCCTGAAGGACAACCGGGAAAAGATCGAGAAGATCCTGACCTTCCGCATCCCC
TACTACGTGGGCCCTCTGGCCAGGGGAAACAGCAGATTCGCCTGGATGACCAGAAAGAGCGAGGAAACCA
TCACCCCCTGGAACTTCGAGGAAGTGGTGGACAAGGGCGCTTCCGCCCAGAGCTTCATCGAGCGGATGAC
CAACTTCGATAAGAACCTGCCCAACGAGAAGGTGCTGCCCAAGCACAGCCTGCTGTACGAGTACTTCACC
GTGTATAACGAGCTGACCAAAGTGAAATACGTGACCGAGGGAATGAGAAAGCCCGCCTTCCTGAGCGGCG
AGCAGAAAAAGGCCATCGTGGACCTGCTGTTCAAGACCAACCGGAAAGTGACCGTGAAGCAGCTGAAAGA
GGACTACTTCAAGAAAATCGAGTGCTTCGACTCCGTGGAAATCTCCGGCGTGGAAGATCGGTTCAACGCC
TCCCTGGGCACATACCACGATCTGCTGAAAATTATCAAGGACAAGGACTTCCTGGACAATGAGGAAAACG
AGGACATTCTGGAAGATATCGTGCTGACCCTGACACTGTTTGAGGACAGAGAGATGATCGAGGAACGGCT
GAAAACCTATGCCCACCTGTTCGACGACAAAGTGATGAAGCAGCTGAAGCGGCGGAGATACACCGGCTGG
GGCAGGCTGAGCCGGAAGCTGATCAACGGCATCCGGGACAAGCAGTCCGGCAAGACAATCCTGGATTTCC
TGAAGTCCGACGGCTTCGCCAACAGAAACTTCATGCAGCTGATCCACGACGACAGCCTGACCTTTAAAGA
GGACATCCAGAAAGCCCAGGTGTCCGGCCAGGGCGATAGCCTGCACGAGCACATTGCCAATCTGGCCGGC
AGCCCCGCCATTAAGAAGGGCATCCTGCAGACAGTGAAGGTGGTGGACGAGCTCGTGAAAGTGATGGGCC
GGCACAAGCCCGAGAACATCGTGATCGAAATGGCCAGAGAGAACCAGACCACCCAGAAGGGACAGAAGAA
CAGCCGCGAGAGAATGAAGCGGATCGAAGAGGGCATCAAAGAGCTGGGCAGCCAGATCCTGAAAGAACAC
CCCGTGGAAAACACCCAGCTGCAGAACGAGAAGCTGTACCTGTACTACCTGCAGAATGGGCGGGATATGT
ACGTGGACCAGGAACTGGACATCAACCGGCTGTCCGACTACGATGTGGACCATATCGTGCCTCAGAGCTT
TCTGAAGGACGACTCCATCGACAACAAGGTGCTGACCAGAAGCGACAAGAACCGGGGCAAGAGCGACAAC
GTGCCCTCCGAAGAGGTCGTGAAGAAGATGAAGAACTACTGGCGGCAGCTGCTGAACGCCAAGCTGATTA
CCCAGAGAAAGTTCGACAATCTGACCAAGGCCGAGAGAGGCGGCCTGAGCGAACTGGATAAGGCCGGCTT
CATCAAGAGACAGCTGGTGGAAACCCGGCAGATCACAAAGCACGTGGCACAGATCCTGGACTCCCGGATG
AACACTAAGTACGACGAGAATGACAAGCTGATCCGGGAAGTGAAAGTGATCACCCTGAAGTCCAAGCTGG
TGTCCGATTTCCGGAAGGATTTCCAGTTTTACAAAGTGCGCGAGATCAACAACTACCACCACGCCCACGA
CGCCTACCTGAACGCCGTCGTGGGAACCGCCCTGATCAAAAAGTACCCTAAGCTGGAAAGCGAGTTCGTG
TACGGCGACTACAAGGTGTACGACGTGCGGAAGATGATCGCCAAGAGCGAGCAGGAAATCGGCAAGGCTA
CCGCCAAGTACTTCTTCTACAGCAACATCATGAACTTTTTCAAGACCGAGATTACCCTGGCCAACGGCGA
GATCCGGAAGCGGCCTCTGATCGAGACAAACGGCGAAACCGGGGAGATCGTGTGGGATAAGGGCCGGGAT
TTTGCCACCGTGCGGAAAGTGCTGAGCATGCCCCAAGTGAATATCGTGAAAAAGACCGAGGTGCAGACAG
GCGGCTTCAGCAAAGAGTCTATCCTGCCCAAGAGGAACAGCGATAAGCTGATCGCCAGAAAGAAGGACTG
GGACCCTAAGAAGTACGGCGGCTTCGACAGCCCCACCGTGGCCTATTCTGTGCTGGTGGTGGCCAAAGTG
GAAAAGGGCAAGTCCAAGAAACTGAAGAGTGTGAAAGAGCTGCTGGGGATCACCATCATGGAAAGAAGCA
GCTTCGAGAAGAATCCCATCGACTTTCTGGAAGCCAAGGGCTACAAAGAAGTGAAAAAGGACCTGATCAT
CAAGCTGCCTAAGTACTCCCTGTTCGAGCTGGAAAACGGCCGGAAGAGAATGCTGGCCTCTGCCGGCGAA
CTGCAGAAGGGAAACGAACTGGCCCTGCCCTCCAAATATGTGAACTTCCTGTACCTGGCCAGCCACTATG
AGAAGCTGAAGGGCTCCCCCGAGGATAATGAGCAGAAACAGCTGTTTGTGGAACAGCACAAGCACTACCT
GGACGAGATCATCGAGCAGATCAGCGAGTTCTCCAAGAGAGTGATCCTGGCCGACGCTAATCTGGACAAA
GTGCTGTCCGCCTACAACAAGCACCGGGATAAGCCCATCAGAGAGCAGGCCGAGAATATCATCCACCTGT
TTACCCTGACCAATCTGGGAGCCCCTGCCGCCTTCAAGTACTTTGACACCACCATCGACCGGAAGAGGTA
CACCAGCACCAAAGAGGTGCTGGACGCCACCCTGATCCACCAGAGCATCACCGGCCTGTACGAGACACGG
ATCGACCTGTCTCAGCTGGGAGGCGACAAGCGACCTGCCGCCACAAAGAAGGCTGGACAGGCTAAGAAGA
AGAAAGATTACAAAGACGATGACGATAAGGG
